Addgene plasmid #161067: pDONR221-SLC1A2_STOP
Purpose: Gateway entry clone with codon-optimized ORF sequence for subcloning into custom expression vectors. Contains a STOP codon at the end of the codon-optimized ORF sequence.
Depositing lab: RESOLUTE Consortium & Giulio Superti-Furga. Depositing organization: CeMM Research Center for Molecular Medicine. Publication: The RESOLUTE consortium: unlocking SLC transporters for drug discovery. Superti-Furga G, Lackner D, Wiedmer T, Ingles-Prieto A, Barbosa B, Girardi E, Goldmann U, Gurtl B, Klavins K, Klimek C, Lindinger S, Lineiro-Retes E, Muller AC, Onstein S, Redinger G, Reil D, Sedlyarov V, Wolf G, Crawford M, Everley R, ... Steppan CM. Nat Rev Drug Discov. 2020 Jul;19(7):429-430. doi: 10.1038/d41573-020-00056-6. PubMed 32265506.
Backbone
  Vector backbone: pDONR221
  Backbone manufacturer: ThermoFisher Scientific
  Backbone size w/o insert (bp): 2550
  Vector type: Mammalian Expression
Growth in bacteria
  Bacterial resistance: Kanamycin, 50 μg/mL
  Growth temperature: 37°C
  Growth strain: NEB Stable
  Copy number: High Copy
Gene/Insert
  Gene/Insert name: SLC1A2 (alt name: GLT-1, EAAT2)
  Species: H. sapiens (human)
  Insert size (bp): 1725
  Entrez Gene: SLC1A2 (a.k.a. EAAT2, EIEE41, GLT-1, HBGT)
  Cloning method: Gateway Cloning
  Sequencing primers: 5′ M13-fwd; 3′ M13-rev
Terms and licenses: Academic/Nonprofit Terms; Industry Terms
Depositor comments: This plasmid contains a STOP codon at the end of the codon-optimized ORF. For the version of this plasmid that does not contain a STOP codon, please see Addgene plasmid 131901 For more information on the full Resolute plasmid collection, please see www.addgene.org/depositor-collections/re-solute/. Please provide your feedback on this plasmid to the RESOLUTE consortium by filling out their RESOLUTE repository feedback form: https://forms.office.com/Pages/ResponsePage.aspx?id=0e05yklzmkS7rjFGQL4N7z4feCLQvEJAmVcOCM_u885UN1JJRko0Ukg4TVQwNTZLOUxPQVJWT1NHUCQlQCN0PWcu
How to cite: pDONR221-SLC1A2_STOP was a gift from RESOLUTE Consortium & Giulio Superti-Furga (Addgene plasmid # 161067 ; http://n2t.net/addgene:161067 ; RRID:Addgene_161067)
