[The description below was written by a language model from this plasmid's Addgene catalogue record and pLannotate feature annotations shown in this document.]
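Description:
pDONR221-SLC1A2_STOP is a Gateway entry clone built on the pDONR221 backbone, carrying a codon-optimized open reading frame for human SLC1A2 (also known as EAAT2 or GLT-1). This gene encodes a sodium-dependent, high-affinity transporter that takes up L-glutamate as well as L- and D-aspartate. The sequenced plasmid is 4,275 nt. It is propagated in E. coli from a high-copy ColE1/pUC-type origin and selected with kanamycin through an aminoglycoside phosphotransferase (KanR) gene. The roughly 1.7 kb ORF lies between attL1 and attL2, the recombination sites used in the Gateway LR reaction, so it can be transferred directionally into any attR-containing destination vector.

Although the catalogue lists the vector type as mammalian expression, the feature table shows no eukaryotic promoter or polyadenylation signal around the insert, so expression depends on the destination vector chosen. The only annotated promoter is a T7 promoter just outside attL2, oriented towards the insert on the opposite strand from the ORF. The rrnB T1 and T2 terminators upstream of attL1 are standard backbone elements that shield the cassette from read-through transcription. The short lacI and lacZα fragments are annotated backbone remnants with no evident function.

The defining feature of this version is a stop codon at the end of the ORF. The transporter is therefore expressed with a native C-terminus, or with an N-terminal tag supplied by the destination vector, but not as a C-terminal fusion. A companion clone without the stop codon exists for that purpose. The plasmid belongs to a consortium collection of solute carrier clones made to support the study of SLC transporters and drug discovery.
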