Features (pLannotate 1.2.2; 10 found; start..end, strand, type, name):
      1..100     +  protein_bind   attL1: mutant version of attL; recombination site for the Gateway® LR reaction LR Clonase™
    106..1827    +  CDS            SLC1A2: EAA2_HUMAN - Also known as EAAT2, GLT1. Experimental evidence at protein level: Swiss-Prot protein existence level 1. Sodium-dependent, high-affinity amino acid transporter that mediates the uptake of L-glutamate and also L-aspartate and D-aspartate (PubMed:7521911, PubMed:14506254, PubMed:15265858, PubMed:26690923). Functions as a symporter that transports one amino acid molecule together with two or three Na(+) ions and one proton, in parallel with the counter-transport of one K(+) ion (PubMed:14506254). Mediates Cl(-) flux that is not coupled to amino acid transport; this avoids the accumul
   1832..1931    -  protein_bind   attL2: mutant version of attL; recombination site for the Gateway® LR reaction LR Clonase™
   1949..1967    -  promoter       T7 promoter: promoter for bacteriophage T7 RNA polymerase
   2101..2910    +  CDS            KanR: aminoglycoside phosphotransferase; aph(3')-Ia; confers resistance to kanamycin in bacteria or G418 (Geneticin®) in eukaryotes
   3057..3645    +  rep_origin     ori: high-copy-number ColE1/pMB1/pBR322/pUC origin of replication
   3828..3920    +  CDS            lacI (fragment): lac repressor; lacI; The lac repressor binds to the lac operator to inhibit transcription in E. coli. This inhibition can be relieved by adding lactose or isopropyl-β-D-thiogalactopyranoside (IPTG).
   3975..4002    -  terminator     rrnB T2 terminator: transcription terminator T2 from the E. coli rrnB gene
   4134..4177    +  terminator     rrnB T1 terminator: Escherichia coli rrnB; transcription terminator T1 from the E. coli rrnB gene
   4224..4260    -  CDS            lacZα (fragment): LacZα fragment of β-galactosidase; lacZ fragment
>Addgene plasmid #161067 | pDONR221-SLC1A2_STOP | addgene full sequence | sequence record 356919 | Addgene NGS Result
CAAATAATGATTTTATTTTGACTGATAGTGACCTGTTCGTTGCAACACATTGATGAGCAATGCTTTTTTA
TAATGCCAACTTTGTACAAAAAAGCAGGCTCCACCATGGCCAGCACCGAGGGCGCCAACAATATGCCAAA
GCAGGTGGAGGTGAGGATGCACGACAGCCACCTGGGATCCGAGGAGCCAAAGCACAGGCACCTGGGACTG
AGGCTGTGCGATAAGCTGGGCAAGAATCTGCTGCTGACCCTGACAGTGTTCGGCGTGATCCTGGGAGCCG
TGTGCGGAGGCCTGCTGAGGCTGGCCTCTCCCATCCACCCTGACGTGGTCATGCTGATCGCCTTTCCCGG
CGATATCCTGATGCGCATGCTGAAGATGCTGATCCTGCCTCTGATCATCAGCTCCCTGATCACAGGCCTG
AGCGGACTGGACGCAAAGGCATCCGGCCGGCTGGGCACCAGAGCTATGGTGTACTATATGAGCACCACAA
TCATCGCAGCCGTGCTGGGCGTGATCCTGGTGCTGGCCATCCACCCAGGCAACCCCAAGCTGAAGAAGCA
GCTGGGCCCCGGCAAGAAGAATGATGAGGTGTCTAGCCTGGACGCCTTCCTGGATCTGATCCGCAACCTG
TTTCCTGAGAATCTGGTGCAGGCCTGTTTCCAGCAGATCCAGACCGTGACAAAGAAGGTGCTGGTGGCAC
CACCTCCAGACGAGGAGGCCAACGCCACATCTGCCGTGGTGAGCCTGCTGAATGAGACCGTGACAGAGGT
GCCTGAGGAGACCAAGATGGTCATCAAGAAGGGCCTGGAGTTCAAGGATGGCATGAATGTGCTGGGCCTG
ATCGGCTTCTTTATCGCCTTTGGCATCGCCATGGGCAAGATGGGCGACCAGGCCAAGCTGATGGTGGATT
TCTTTAACATCCTGAATGAGATCGTGATGAAGCTGGTCATCATGATCATGTGGTACTCCCCACTGGGCAT
CGCCTGCCTGATCTGTGGCAAGATCATCGCCATCAAGGACCTGGAGGTGGTGGCAAGGCAGCTGGGCATG
TACATGGTGACAGTGATCATCGGCCTGATCATCCACGGCGGCATCTTCCTGCCTCTGATCTATTTTGTGG
TGACCAGAAAGAACCCATTCTCTTTCTTTGCCGGCATCTTTCAGGCATGGATCACCGCCCTGGGAACAGC
ATCCTCTGCCGGCACCCTGCCAGTGACATTCCGGTGCCTGGAGGAGAACCTGGGCATCGACAAGAGGGTG
ACACGCTTTGTGCTGCCCGTGGGCGCCACCATCAATATGGATGGAACAGCCCTGTACGAGGCAGTGGCAG
CAATCTTCATCGCCCAGATGAACGGAGTGGTGCTGGACGGAGGACAGATCGTGACCGTGTCTCTGACCGC
CACACTGGCAAGCGTGGGAGCAGCCTCCATCCCTTCTGCCGGCCTGGTGACCATGCTGCTGATCCTGACA
GCCGTGGGCCTGCCAACCGAGGACATCAGCCTGCTGGTGGCAGTGGACTGGCTGCTGGATCGGATGAGAA
CATCCGTGAATGTGGTGGGCGATTCTTTTGGCGCCGGCATCGTGTATCACCTGAGCAAGTCCGAGCTGGA
CACCATCGATAGCCAGCACCGGGTGCACGAGGATATCGAGATGACCAAGACACAGTCCATCTACGACGAT
ATGAAGAACCACAGAGAGTCTAACAGCAATCAGTGCGTGTATGCCGCCCACAACTCCGTGATCGTGGACG
AGTGTAAGGTGACCCTGGCCGCCAATGGCAAGTCCGCCGATTGCTCTGTGGAGGAGGAGCCTTGGAAGAG
GGAGAAGTAAGACCCAGCTTTCTTGTACAAAGTTGGCATTATAAGAAAGCATTGCTTATCAATTTGTTGC
AACGAACAGGTCACTATCAGTCAAAATAAAATCATTATTTGCCATCCAGCTGATATCCCCTATAGTGAGT
CGTATTACATGGTCATAGCTGTTTCCTGGCAGCTCTGGCCCGTGTCTCAAAATCTCTGATGTTACATTGC
ACAAGATAAAAATATATCATCATGAACAATAAAACTGTCTGCTTACATAAACAGTAATACAAGGGGTGTT
ATGAGCCATATTCAACGGGAAACGTCGAGGCCGCGATTAAATTCCAACATGGATGCTGATTTATATGGGT
ATAAATGGGCTCGCGATAATGTCGGGCAATCAGGTGCGACAATCTATCGCTTGTATGGGAAGCCCGATGC
GCCAGAGTTGTTTCTGAAACATGGCAAAGGTAGCGTTGCCAATGATGTTACAGATGAGATGGTCAGACTA
AACTGGCTGACGGAATTTATGCCTCTTCCGACCATCAAGCATTTTATCCGTACTCCTGATGATGCATGGT
TACTCACCACTGCGATCCCCGGAAAAACAGCATTCCAGGTATTAGAAGAATATCCTGATTCAGGTGAAAA
TATTGTTGATGCGCTGGCAGTGTTCCTGCGCCGGTTGCATTCGATTCCTGTTTGTAATTGTCCTTTTAAC
AGCGATCGCGTATTTCGTCTCGCTCAGGCGCAATCACGAATGAATAACGGTTTGGTTGATGCGAGTGATT
TTGATGACGAGCGTAATGGCTGGCCTGTTGAACAAGTCTGGAAAGAAATGCATAAACTTTTGCCATTCTC
ACCGGATTCAGTCGTCACTCATGGTGATTTCTCACTTGATAACCTTATTTTTGACGAGGGGAAATTAATA
GGTTGTATTGATGTTGGACGAGTCGGAATCGCAGACCGATACCAGGATCTTGCCATCCTATGGAACTGCC
TCGGTGAGTTTTCTCCTTCATTACAGAAACGGCTTTTTCAAAAATATGGTATTGATAATCCTGATATGAA
TAAATTGCAGTTTCATTTGATGCTCGATGAGTTTTTCTAATCAGAATTGGTTAATTGGTTGTAACACTGG
CAGAGCATTACGCTGACTTGACGGGACGGCGCAAGCTCATGACCAAAATCCCTTAACGTGAGTTACGCGT
CGTTCCACTGAGCGTCAGACCCCGTAGAAAAGATCAAAGGATCTTCTTGAGATCCTTTTTTTCTGCGCGT
AATCTGCTGCTTGCAAACAAAAAAACCACCGCTACCAGCGGTGGTTTGTTTGCCGGATCAAGAGCTACCA
ACTCTTTTTCCGAAGGTAACTGGCTTCAGCAGAGCGCAGATACCAAATACTGTTCTTCTAGTGTAGCCGT
AGTTAGGCCACCACTTCAAGAACTCTGTAGCACCGCCTACATACCTCGCTCTGCTAATCCTGTTACCAGT
GGCTGCTGCCAGTGGCGATAAGTCGTGTCTTACCGGGTTGGACTCAAGACGATAGTTACCGGATAAGGCG
CAGCGGTCGGGCTGAACGGGGGGTTCGTGCACACAGCCCAGCTTGGAGCGAACGACCTACACCGAACTGA
GATACCTACAGCGTGAGCTATGAGAAAGCGCCACGCTTCCCGAAGGGAGAAAGGCGGACAGGTATCCGGT
AAGCGGCAGGGTCGGAACAGGAGAGCGCACGAGGGAGCTTCCAGGGGGAAACGCCTGGTATCTTTATAGT
CCTGTCGGGTTTCGCCACCTCTGACTTGAGCGTCGATTTTTGTGATGCTCGTCAGGGGGGCGGAGCCTAT
GGAAAAACGCCAGCAACGCGGCCTTTTTACGGTTCCTGGCCTTTTGCTGGCCTTTTGCTCACATGTTCTT
TCCTGCGTTATCCCCTGATTCTGTGGATAACCGTATTACCGCCTTTGAGTGAGCTGATACCGCTCGCCGC
AGCCGAACGACCGAGCGCAGCGAGTCAGTGAGCGAGGAAGCGGAAGAGCGCCCAATACGCAAACCGCCTC
TCCCCGCGCGTTGGCCGATTCATTAATGCAGCTGGCACGACAGGTTTCCCGACTGGAAAGCGGGCAGTGA
GCGCAACGCAATTAATACGCGTACCGCTAGCCAGGAAGAGTTTGTAGAAACGCAAAAAGGCCATCCGTCA
GGATGGCCTTCTGCTTAGTTTGATGCCTGGCAGTTTATGGCGGGCGTCCTGCCCGCCACCCTCCGGGCCG
TTGCTTCACAACGTTCAAATCCGCTCCCGGCGGATTTGTCCTACTCAGGAGAGCGTTCACCGACAAACAA
CAGATAAAACGAAAGGCCCAGTCTTCCGACTGAGCCTTTCGTTTTATTTGATGCCTGGCAGTTCCCTACT
CTCGCGTTAACGCTAGCATGGATGTTTTCCCAGTCACGACGTTGTAAAACGACGGCCAGTCTTAAGCTCG
GGCCC
