>Addgene plasmid #161067 | pDONR221-SLC1A2_STOP | depositor partial sequence | sequence record 312069 | Codon-optimized ORF of SLC1A2
ATGGCCAGCACCGAGGGCGCCAACAATATGCCAAAGCAGGTGGAGGTGAGGATGCACGACAGCCACCTGG
GATCCGAGGAGCCAAAGCACAGGCACCTGGGACTGAGGCTGTGCGATAAGCTGGGCAAGAATCTGCTGCT
GACCCTGACAGTGTTCGGCGTGATCCTGGGAGCCGTGTGCGGAGGCCTGCTGAGGCTGGCCTCTCCCATC
CACCCTGACGTGGTCATGCTGATCGCCTTTCCCGGCGATATCCTGATGCGCATGCTGAAGATGCTGATCC
TGCCTCTGATCATCAGCTCCCTGATCACAGGCCTGAGCGGACTGGACGCAAAGGCATCCGGCCGGCTGGG
CACCAGAGCTATGGTGTACTATATGAGCACCACAATCATCGCAGCCGTGCTGGGCGTGATCCTGGTGCTG
GCCATCCACCCAGGCAACCCCAAGCTGAAGAAGCAGCTGGGCCCCGGCAAGAAGAATGATGAGGTGTCTA
GCCTGGACGCCTTCCTGGATCTGATCCGCAACCTGTTTCCTGAGAATCTGGTGCAGGCCTGTTTCCAGCA
GATCCAGACCGTGACAAAGAAGGTGCTGGTGGCACCACCTCCAGACGAGGAGGCCAACGCCACATCTGCC
GTGGTGAGCCTGCTGAATGAGACCGTGACAGAGGTGCCTGAGGAGACCAAGATGGTCATCAAGAAGGGCC
TGGAGTTCAAGGATGGCATGAATGTGCTGGGCCTGATCGGCTTCTTTATCGCCTTTGGCATCGCCATGGG
CAAGATGGGCGACCAGGCCAAGCTGATGGTGGATTTCTTTAACATCCTGAATGAGATCGTGATGAAGCTG
GTCATCATGATCATGTGGTACTCCCCACTGGGCATCGCCTGCCTGATCTGTGGCAAGATCATCGCCATCA
AGGACCTGGAGGTGGTGGCAAGGCAGCTGGGCATGTACATGGTGACAGTGATCATCGGCCTGATCATCCA
CGGCGGCATCTTCCTGCCTCTGATCTATTTTGTGGTGACCAGAAAGAACCCATTCTCTTTCTTTGCCGGC
ATCTTTCAGGCATGGATCACCGCCCTGGGAACAGCATCCTCTGCCGGCACCCTGCCAGTGACATTCCGGT
GCCTGGAGGAGAACCTGGGCATCGACAAGAGGGTGACACGCTTTGTGCTGCCCGTGGGCGCCACCATCAA
TATGGATGGAACAGCCCTGTACGAGGCAGTGGCAGCAATCTTCATCGCCCAGATGAACGGAGTGGTGCTG
GACGGAGGACAGATCGTGACCGTGTCTCTGACCGCCACACTGGCAAGCGTGGGAGCAGCCTCCATCCCTT
CTGCCGGCCTGGTGACCATGCTGCTGATCCTGACAGCCGTGGGCCTGCCAACCGAGGACATCAGCCTGCT
GGTGGCAGTGGACTGGCTGCTGGATCGGATGAGAACATCCGTGAATGTGGTGGGCGATTCTTTTGGCGCC
GGCATCGTGTATCACCTGAGCAAGTCCGAGCTGGACACCATCGATAGCCAGCACCGGGTGCACGAGGATA
TCGAGATGACCAAGACACAGTCCATCTACGACGATATGAAGAACCACAGAGAGTCTAACAGCAATCAGTG
CGTGTATGCCGCCCACAACTCCGTGATCGTGGACGAGTGTAAGGTGACCCTGGCCGCCAATGGCAAGTCC
GCCGATTGCTCTGTGGAGGAGGAGCCTTGGAAGAGGGAGAAGTAA
